>Addgene plasmid #89317 | GFP/WT SP M85 | addgene full sequence | sequence record 175291 | Addgene NGS Result
TAGTTATTAATAGTAATCAATTACGGGGTCATTAGTTCATAGCCCATATATGGAGTTCCGCGTTACATAA
CTTACGGTAAATGGCCCGCCTGGCTGACCGCCCAACGACCCCCGCCCATTGACGTCAATAATGACGTATG
TTCCCATAGTAACGCCAATAGGGACTTTCCATTGACGTCAATGGGTGGAGTATTTACGGTAAACTGCCCA
CTTGGCAGTACATCAAGTGTATCATATGCCAAGTACGCCCCCTATTGACGTCAATGACGGTAAATGGCCC
GCCTGGCATTATGCCCAGTACATGACCTTATGGGACTTTCCTACTTGGCAGTACATCTACGTATTAGTCA
TCGCTATTACCATGGTGATGCGGTTTTGGCAGTACATCAATGGGCGTGGATAGCGGTTTGACTCACGGGG
ATTTCCAAGTCTCCACCCCATTGACGTCAATGGGAGTTTGTTTTGGCACCAAAATCAACGGGACTTTCCA
AAATGTCGTAACAACTCCGCCCCATTGACGCAAATGGGCGGTAGGCGTGTACGGTGGGAGGTCTATATAA
GCAGAGCTGGTTTAGTGAACCGTCAGATCCGCTAGCGCTACCGGTCGCCACCATGGTGAGCAAGGGCGAG
GAGCTGTTCACCGGGGTGGTGCCCATCCTGGTCGAGCTGGACGGCGACGTAAACGGCCACAAGTTCAGCG
TGTCCGGCGAGGGCGAGGGCGATGCCACCTACGGCAAGCTGACCCTGAAGTTCATCTGCACCACCGGCAA
GCTGCCCGTGCCCTGGCCCACCCTCGTGACCACCCTGACCTACGGCGTGCAGTGCTTCAGCCGCTACCCC
GACCACATGAAGCAGCACGACTTCTTCAAGTCCGCCATGCCCGAAGGCTACGTCCAGGAGCGCACCATCT
TCTTCAAGGACGACGGCAACTACAAGACCCGCGCCGAGGTGAAGTTCGAGGGCGACACCCTGGTGAACCG
CATCGAGCTGAAGGGCATCGACTTCAAGGAGGACGGCAACATCCTGGGGCACAAGCTGGAGTACAACTAC
AACAGCCACAACGTCTATATCATGGCCGACAAGCAGAAGAACGGCATCAAGGTGAACTTCAAGATCCGCC
ACAACATCGAGGACGGCAGCGTGCAGCTCGCCGACCACTACCAGCAGAACACCCCCATCGGCGACGGCCC
CGTGCTGCTGCCCGACAACCACTACCTGAGCACCCAGTCCGCCCTGAGCAAAGACCCCAACGAGAAGCGC
GATCACATGGTCCTGCTGGAGTTCGTGACCGCCGCCGGGATCACTCTCGGCATGGACGAGCTGTACAAGT
CCGGACTCAGATCCGCCGCCAAGAGGAGCTCCGGGACCGCGCCGGCGCCCGCCTCGCCCTCGCCCCCAGC
GCCCGGACCGGGTGGCGAGGCCGAGAGCGTCCGCGTCTTCCACAAGCAGGCCTTCGAGTACATCTCCATT
GCCCTGCGCATCGACGAGGAAGAGAAAGGACAGAAGGAACAAGCTGTGGAATGGTATAAGAAAGGTATCG
AAGAACTGGAAAAAGGAATCGCTGTTATAGTTACGGGCCAAGGTGAACAGTATGAAAGAGCTAGACGTCT
TCAAGCCAAAATGATGACTAATTTAGTTATGGCCAAGGACCGTTTACAACTTCTAGAGAAGCTGCAACCA
GTTTTGCAATTTTCCAAGTCACAGACGGACGTCTATAACGAGAGTACTAACCTGACATGCCGCAATGGAC
ATCTCCAGTCAGAAAGTGGAGCAGTTCCGAAGAGGAAAGACCCCTTAACACATGCTAGTAATTCATTGCC
TCGATCAAAAACTGTCCTGAAAAGTGGCTCCGCAGGGCTCTCCGGTCACCACAGGGCGCCTAGTTGCAGT
GGTTTGTCCATGGTTTCTGGAGCAAGACCGGGACCTGGTCCTGCAGCTACCACACATAAGGGTACTCCAA
AACCAAATAGAACCAACAAACCTTCTACTCCCACAACTGCAGTTCGGAAAAAGAAAGACTTGAAAAATTT
TAGGAATGTGGACAGCAATCTTGCTAACCTTATAATGAATGAAATTGTTGACAATGGGACAGCTGTTAAG
TTTGATGACATAGCCGGGCAGGAGCTGGCAAAGCAAGCGCTGCAGGAGATTGTCATCCTTCCTTCTCTGC
GGCCTGAGTTGTTCACAGGGCTCAGAGCTCCTGCTAGAGGCTTGTTACTCTTCGGTCCGCCAGGAAACGG
AAAAACAATGCTGGCTAAAGCAGTAGCTGCAGAGTCTAATGCAACTTTTTTCAACATAAGTGCTGCCAGT
TTAACTTCAAAATATGTGGGAGAAGGAGAGAAATTGGTGAGAGCTCTCTTTGCTGTGGCTCGAGAACTTC
AACCATCTATAATTTTTATAGATGAAGTTGACAGTCTTTTGTGTGAGAGACGGGAAGGGGAGCACGACGC
TAGCAGACGGCTAAAGACGGAATTTTTAATAGAATTCGACGGGGTGCAATCTGCTGGAGATGACAGAGTA
CTTGTAATGGGTGCAACTAACAGGCCCCAAGAGCTTGATGAAGCTGTTCTCAGGCGTTTCATTAAACGGG
TATATGTGTCCTTACCAAATGAGGAGACAAGACTCCTTCTGCTTAAAAACCTGTTGTGTAAACAAGGAAG
TCCACTGACCCAAAAAGAACTCGCACAGCTTGCTAGAATGACCGATGGATACTCTGGAAGTGATCTGACC
GCTTTGGCCAAGGATGCAGCCCTGGGTCCTATCCGAGAACTGAAGCCAGAGCAGGTGAAGAATATGTCTG
CCAGTGAGATGAGAAATATTCGATTATCTGACTTCACAGAATCCTTAAAAAAGATAAAACGCAGTGTGAG
TCCTCAGACCTTAGAAGCATACATACGCTGGAACAAGGACTTTGGAGACACCACTGTTTAAGATGGGATC
CACCGGATCTAGATAACTGATCATAATCAGCCATACCACATTTGTAGAGGTTTTACTTGCTTTAAAAAAC
CTCCCACACCTCCCCCTGAACCTGAAACATAAAATGAATGCAATTGTTGTTGTTAACTTGTTTATTGCAG
CTTATAATGGTTACAAATAAAGCAATAGCATCACAAATTTCACAAATAAAGCATTTTTTTCACTGCATTC
TAGTTGTGGTTTGTCCAAACTCATCAATGTATCTTAACGCGTAAATTGTAAGCGTTAATATTTTGTTAAA
ATTCGCGTTAAATTTTTGTTAAATCAGCTCATTTTTTAACCAATAGGCCGAAATCGGCAAAATCCCTTAT
AAATCAAAAGAATAGACCGAGATAGGGT
[37 nt withheld, positions 3319-3355]
AAAGAACGTGGACTCCAACGTCAAAGG
[49 nt withheld, positions 3383-3431]
T
[91 nt withheld, positions 3433-3523]
G
[124 nt withheld, positions 3525-3648]
CAGGTGGCACTTTTCGGGGAAATGTGCGCGGAACCCCTATTTGTTTATTTTTCTAAATACATTCAAATAT
GTATCCGCTCATGAGACAATAACCCTGATAAATGCTTCAATAATATTGAAAAAGGAAGAGTCCTGAGGCG
GAAAGAACCAGCTGTGGAATGTGTGTCAGTTAGGGTGTGGAAAGTCCCCAGGCTCCCCAGCAGGCAGAAG
TATGCAAAGCATGCATCTCAATTAGTCAGCAACCAGGTGTGGAAAGTCCCCAGGCTCCCCAGCAGGCAGA
AGTATGCAAAGCATGCATCTCAATTAGTCAGCAACCATAGTCCCGCCCCTAACTCCGCCCATCCCGCCCC
TAACTCCGCCCAGTTCCGCCCATTCTCCGCCCCATGGCTGACTAATTTTTTTTATTTATGCAGAGGCCGA
GGCCGCCTCGGCCTCTGAGCTATTCCAGAAGTAGTGAGGAGGCTTTTTTGGAGGCCTAGGCTTTTGCAAA
GATCGATCAAGAGACAGGATGAGGATCGTTTCGCATGATTGAACAAGATGGATTGCACGCAGGTTCTCCG
GCCGCTTGGGTGGAGAGGCTATTCGGCTATGACTGGGCACAACAGACAATCGGCTGCTCTGATGCCGCCG
TGTTCCGGCTGTCAGCGCAGGGGCGCCCGGTTCTTTTTGTCAAGACCGACCTGTCCGGTGCCCTGAATGA
ACTGCAAGACGAGGCAGCGCGGCTATCGTGGCTGGCCACGACGGGCGTTCCTTGCGCAGCTGTGCTCGAC
GTTGTCACTGAAGCGGGAAGGGACTGGCTGCTATTGGGCGAAGTGCCGGGGCAGGATCTCCTGTCATCTC
ACCTTGCTCCTGCCGAGAAAGTATCCATCATGGCTGATGCAATGCGGCGGCTGCATACGCTTGATCCGGC
TACCTGCCCATTCGACCACCAAGCGAAACATCGCATCGAGCGAGCACGTACTCGGATGGAAGCCGGTCTT
GTCGATCAGGATGATCTGGACGAAGAGCATCAGGGGCTCGCGCCAGCCGAACTGTTCGCCAGGCTCAAGG
CGAGCATGCCCGACGGCGAGGATCTCGTCGTGACCCATGGCGATGCCTGCTTGCCGAATATCATGGTGGA
AAATGGCCGCTTTTCTGGATTCATCGACTGTGGCCGGCTGGGTGTGGCGGACCGCTATCAGGACATAGCG
TTGGCTACCCGTGATATTGCTGAAGAGCTTGGCGGCGAATGGGCTGACCGCTTCCTCGTGCTTTACGGTA
TCGCCGCTCCCGATTCGCAGCGCATCGCCTTCTATCGCCTTCTTGACGAGTTCTTCTGAGCGGGACTCTG
GGGTTCGAAATGACCGACCAAGCGACGCCCAACCTGCCATCACGAGATTTCGATTCCACCGCCGCCTTCT
ATGAAAGGTTGGGCTTCGGAATCGTTTTCCGGGACGCCGGCTGGATGATCCTCCAGCGCGGGGATCTCAT
GCTGGAGTTCTTCGCCCACCCTAGGGGGAGGCTAACTGAAACACGGAAGGAGACAATACCGGAAGGAACC
CGCGCTATGACGGCAATAAAAAGACAGAATAAAACGCACGGTGTTGGGTCGTTTGTTCATAAACGCGGGG
TTCGGTCCCAGGGCTGGCACTCTGTCGATACCCCACCGAGACCCCATTGGGGCCAATACGCCCGCGTTTC
TTCCTTTTCCCCACCCCACCCCCCAAGTTCGGGTGAAGGCCCAGGGCTCGCAGCCAACGTCGGGGCGGCA
GGCCCTGCCATAGCCTCAGGTTACTCATATATACTTTAGATTGATTTAAAACTTCATTTTTAATTTAAAA
GGATCTAGGTGAAGATCCTTTTTGATAATCTCATGACCAAAATCCCTTAACGTGAGTTTTCGTTCCACTG
AGCGTCAGACCCCGTAGAAAAGATCAAAGGATCTTCTTGAGATCCTTTTTTTCTGCGCGTAATCTGCTGC
TTGCAAACAAAAAAACCACCGCTACCAGCGGTGGTTTGTTTGCCGGATCAAGAGCTACCAACTCTTTTTC
CGAAGGTAACTGGCTTCAGCAGAGCGCAGATACCAAATACTGTTCTTCTAGTGTAGCCGTAGTTAGGCCA
CCACTTCAAGAACTCTGTAGCACCGCCTACATACCTCGCTCTGCTAATCCTGTTACCAGTGGCTGCTGCC
AGTGGCGATAAGTCGTGTCTTACCGGGTTGGACTCAAGACGATAGTTACCGGATAAGGCGCAGCGGTCGG
GCTGAACGGGGGGTTCGTGCACACAGCCCAGCTTGGAGCGAACGACCTACACCGAACTGAGATACCTACA
GCGTGAGCTATGAGAAAGCGCCACGCTTCCCGAAGGGAGAAAGGCGGACAGGTATCCGGTAAGCGGCAGG
GTCGGAACAGGAGAGCGCACGAGGGAGCTTCCAGGGGGAAACGCCTGGTATCTTTATAGTCCTGTCGGGT
TTCGCCACCTCTGACTTGAGCGTCGATTTTTGTGATGCTCGTCAGGGGGGCGGAGCCTATGGAAAAACGC
CAGCAACGCGGCCTTTTTACGGTTCCTGGCCTTTTGCTGGCCTTTTGCTCACATGTTCTTTCCTGCGTTA
TCCCCTGATTCTGTGGATAACCGTATTACCGCCATGCAT
Features (pLannotate 1.2.2; 14 found; start..end, strand, type, name):
     61..364     +  enhancer       CMV enhancer: human cytomegalovirus immediate early enhancer
    365..568     +  promoter       CMV promoter: human cytomegalovirus (CMV) immediate early promoter
    613..1329    +  CDS            EGFP: EGFP is a basic (constitutively fluorescent) green fluorescent protein published in 1996, derived from Aequorea victoria. It is reported to be a rapidly-maturing weak dimer with moderate acid sensitivity.
   1345..2928    +  CDS            Spast (fragment): SPAST_MOUSE - Also known as Kiaa1083 From Mus musculus (Mouse).
   2958..3042    +  CDS            large T antigen (fragment): large T antigen from SV40 (simian virus 40)
   3065..3186    +  polyA_signal   SV40 poly(A) signal: SV40 polyadenylation signal
   3220..3648    -  rep_origin     f1 ori (sequence partly withheld): f1 bacteriophage origin of replication; arrow indicates direction of (+) strand synthesis
   3675..3779    +  promoter       AmpR promoter: bla
   3781..4138    +  promoter       SV40 promoter: SV40 enhancer and early promoter
   4173..4967    +  CDS            NeoR/KanR: aminoglycoside phosphotransferase from Tn5; aph(3')-II (or nptII); confers resistance to neomycin, kanamycin, and G418 (Geneticin®)
   4988..5140    +  CDS            ble (fragment): BLE_KLEPN - Experimental evidence at protein level: Swiss-Prot protein existence level 1. Binding protein with a strong affinity to the bleomycin family of antibiotics. Binds to CL990; an antimitotic-antibiotic compound. From Klebsiella pneumoniae.
   5199..5246    +  polyA_signal   HSV TK poly(A) signal: herpes simplex virus thymidine kinase polyadenylation signal (Cole and Stacy, 1985)
   5337..5353    -  polyA_signal   bGH poly(A) signal (fragment): bovine growth hormone polyadenylation signal
   5575..6163    +  rep_origin     ori: high-copy-number ColE1/pMB1/pBR322/pUC origin of replication
