[The description below was written by a language model from this plasmid's Addgene catalogue record and pLannotate feature annotations shown in this document.]
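Description:
GFP/WT SP M85 is a mammalian expression plasmid built on the Clontech pEGFP-C1 backbone that produces wild-type mouse spastin as an N-terminal EGFP fusion. The insert is the M85 form of Spast, roughly 1.6 kb; the name indicates the shorter spastin isoform that begins at an internal methionine rather than at the first start codon, which fits its annotation as a fragment of the full-length mouse protein. It was placed downstream of and in frame with EGFP by restriction cloning between BglII and SmaI sites, both of which were destroyed in the process. Transcription of the fusion is driven by the human cytomegalovirus immediate early enhancer and promoter and terminated by the SV40 polyadenylation signal. The short large T antigen fragment annotated just upstream of that signal is most likely part of the SV40-derived terminator region rather than a functional coding element.

The sequenced plasmid is 6,277 nt and is maintained in bacteria at high copy through a pUC-type ColE1 origin, with an f1 origin also present for single-stranded DNA production. A single Tn5 aminoglycoside phosphotransferase gene (NeoR/KanR) serves both hosts. A bacterial bla-type promoter drives it for kanamycin selection in E. coli, while the adjacent SV40 enhancer and early promoter, together with the HSV TK polyadenylation signal, allows G418 selection of stably transfected mammalian cells. The small ble and bGH poly(A) fragments in the annotation appear to be backbone remnants or partial matches, not functional parts. The plasmid is intended for expressing fluorescently tagged wild-type spastin M85 in mammalian cells, and its associated publication concerns spastin in the nervous system and hereditary spastic paraplegia.
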