Addgene plasmid #89317: GFP/WT SP M85
Purpose: Expression of mouse GFP/WT spastin M85 in mammalian cells
Depositing lab: Peter Baas. Depositing organization: Drexel University. Publication: Quantitative and functional analyses of spastin in the nervous system: implications for hereditary spastic paraplegia. Solowska JM, Morfini G, Falnikar A, Himes BT, Brady ST, Huang D, Baas PW. J Neurosci. 2008 Feb 27;28(9):2147-57. doi: 10.1523/JNEUROSCI.3159-07.2008. PubMed 18305248.
Backbone
  Vector backbone: pEGFP C-1
  Backbone manufacturer: Clontech
  Backbone size w/o insert (bp): 4700
  Vector type: Mammalian Expression
  Selectable markers: Neomycin (select with G418)
Growth in bacteria
  Bacterial resistance: Kanamycin, 50 μg/mL
  Growth temperature: 37°C
  Growth strain: DH5alpha
  Copy number: High Copy
Gene/Insert
  Gene/Insert name: SPAST M85 (alt name: BC046282)
  Species: M. musculus (mouse)
  Insert size (bp): 1590
  Entrez Gene: Spast (a.k.a. Spg4, mKIAA1083)
  Promoter: CMV
  Tag / fusion protein: GFP (N terminal on backbone)
  Cloning method: Restriction Enzyme; 5′ cloning site BglII (destroyed during cloning); 3′ cloning site SmaI (destroyed during cloning)
  Sequencing primers: 5′ EGFP-C; 3′ SV40pA-R
Terms and licenses: Academic/Nonprofit Terms; Industry Terms: Not Available to Industry
How to cite: GFP/WT SP M85 was a gift from Peter Baas (Addgene plasmid # 89317 ; http://n2t.net/addgene:89317 ; RRID:Addgene_89317)
